Addgene plasmid #130728: pMSCVbsd-PPARD-R147K
Purpose: Vector encoding PPARD cDNA for retroviral transduction
Depositing lab: Till Adhikary. Depositing organization: Philipps-Universitaet Marburg. Publication: PPARbeta/delta recruits NCOR and regulates transcription reinitiation of ANGPTL4. Legrand N, Bretscher CL, Zielke S, Wilke B, Daude M, Fritz B, Diederich WE, Adhikary T. Nucleic Acids Res. 2019 Oct 10;47(18):9573-9591. doi: 10.1093/nar/gkz685. PubMed 31428774.
Backbone
  Vector backbone: pMSCVbsd
  Vector type: Retroviral
  Selectable markers: Blasticidin
Growth in bacteria
  Bacterial resistance: Ampicillin, 100 μg/mL
  Growth temperature: 37°C
  Growth strain: NEB Stable
  Copy number: High Copy
Gene/Insert
  Gene/Insert name: PPARD R147K
  Species: H. sapiens (human)
  Mutation: R147K
  Entrez Gene: PPARD (a.k.a. FAAR, NR1C2, NUC1, NUCI, NUCII, PPARB)
  Cloning method: Restriction Enzyme; 5′ cloning site BglII (destroyed during cloning); 3′ cloning site XhoI (not destroyed)
  Sequencing primers: 5′ pMSCVseqfw (CCCTTGAACCTCCTCGTTCGACC); 3′ pMSCVseqrv (GAGACGTGCTACTTCCATTTGTC)
Terms and licenses: Academic/Nonprofit Terms; Industry Terms: Not Available to Industry
Depositor comments: Generated by PCR mutagenesis. Please visit https://www.biorxiv.org/content/10.1101/525576v2 for BioRxiv preprint.
How to cite: pMSCVbsd-PPARD-R147K was a gift from Till Adhikary (Addgene plasmid # 130728 ; http://n2t.net/addgene:130728 ; RRID:Addgene_130728)
