[The description below was written by a language model from this plasmid's Addgene catalogue record and pLannotate feature annotations shown in this document.]
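Description:
pMSCVbsd-PPARD-R147K is a gammaretroviral expression vector built on the pMSCVbsd backbone, a murine stem cell virus-type plasmid designed to deliver a cDNA into mammalian cells by retroviral transduction. In bacteria it is maintained through a high-copy ColE1/pUC-type origin and selected with ampicillin via the β-lactamase gene. The remaining bacterial annotations (lac promoter and operator, and fragments of lacI, lacZα, rop, bom and the tetracycline resistance gene) appear to be non-functional remnants of earlier cloning vectors.

The viral portion runs from a 5' LTR of murine embryonic stem cell virus through the Ψ packaging signal and a truncated, start-codon-less gag segment. This extended packaging region promotes efficient encapsidation of the genomic RNA without producing Gag protein. Immediately downstream lies the human PPARD coding sequence (peroxisome proliferator-activated receptor β/δ, a ligand-activated nuclear receptor transcription factor) carrying the R147K substitution, which was introduced by PCR mutagenesis. The insert was cloned between BglII, destroyed in the process, and XhoI. No separate promoter is annotated upstream of the insert, so its expression is presumably driven by the 5' LTR. A mouse PGK promoter then drives blasticidin S deaminase, allowing blasticidin selection of transduced cells. The cassette ends with a 3' LTR, which the automated annotation matched only in fragments to a ΔU3 self-inactivating Moloney LTR, so the record does not clearly establish whether the vector is self-inactivating.

Because the plasmid carries no functional gag, pol or env genes, these must be supplied in trans by a packaging system. The construct is intended for stable expression of this PPARD point mutant in target cells. The record does not state the functional consequence of R147K.
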