Features (pLannotate 1.2.2; 20 found; start..end, strand, type, name):
      1..517     +  LTR            5' LTR: 5' long terminal repeat from murine embryonic stem cell virus
    581..922     +  misc_feature   MESV Ψ: packaging signal of murine embryonic stem cell virus
    989..1405    +  CDS            gag (truncated): truncated Moloney murine leukemia virus (MMLV) gag gene lacking the start codon
   1418..2740    +  CDS            PPARD: PPARD_HUMAN - Also known as NR1C2, PPARB. Experimental evidence at protein level: Swiss-Prot protein existence level 1. Ligand-activated transcription factor. Receptor that binds peroxisome proliferators such as hypolipidemic drugs and fatty acids. Has a preference for poly-unsaturated fatty acids, such as gamma- linoleic acid and eicosapentanoic acid. Once activated by a ligand, the receptor binds to promoter elements of target genes. Regulates the peroxisomal beta-oxidation pathway of fatty acids. Functions as transcription activator for the acyl-CoA oxidase gene. Decreases expression of NPC
   2766..3265    +  promoter       PGK promoter: mouse phosphoglycerate kinase 1 promoter
   3286..3684    +  CDS            BSD: blasticidin S deaminase; Aspergillus terreus BSD; confers resistance to blasticidin
   3729..3763    +  LTR            3' LTR (ΔU3) (fragment): self-inactivating 3' long terminal repeat (LTR) from Moloney murine leukemia virus
   3760..4054    +  LTR            3' LTR (ΔU3) (fragment): self-inactivating 3' long terminal repeat (LTR) from Moloney murine leukemia virus
   4216..4232    -  protein_bind   lac operator: The lac repressor binds to the lac operator to inhibit transcription in E. coli. This inhibition can be relieved by adding lactose or isopropyl-β-D-thiogalactopyranoside (IPTG). lac repressor encoded by lacI
   4240..4270    -  promoter       lac promoter: promoter for the E. coli lac operon
   4285..4306    -  protein_bind   CAP binding site: CAP binding activates transcription in the presence of cAMP. E. coli catabolite activator protein
   4319..4411    -  CDS            lacI (fragment): lac repressor; lacI; The lac repressor binds to the lac operator to inhibit transcription in E. coli. This inhibition can be relieved by adding lactose or isopropyl-β-D-thiogalactopyranoside (IPTG).
   4594..5182    -  rep_origin     ori: high-copy-number ColE1/pMB1/pBR322/pUC origin of replication
   5353..6213    -  CDS            AmpR: β-lactamase; bla; confers resistance to ampicillin, carbenicillin, and related antibiotics
   6214..6318    -  promoter       AmpR promoter: bla
   6413..6448    +  CDS            rop (fragment): Rop protein, which maintains plasmids at low copy number; rop
   6550..6649    +  misc_feature   bom (fragment): basis of mobility region from pBR322
   6655..6804    -  CDS            lacZα (fragment): LacZα fragment of β-galactosidase; lacZ fragment
   6804..7005    -  CDS            TcR (fragment): tetracycline efflux protein; tet; confers resistance to tetracycline
   7006..7104    +  CDS            env (fragment): murine leukemia virus gPr80 envelope polyprotein precursor; env; proteolytically cleaved into gp70SU and p15TM subunits
>Addgene plasmid #130728 | pMSCVbsd-PPARD-R147K | addgene full sequence | sequence record 255567 | Addgene NGS Result
AATGAAAGACCCCACCTGTAGGTTTGGCAAGCTAGCTTAAGTAACGCCATTTTGCAAGGCATGGAAAATA
CATAACTGAGAATAGAGAAGTTCAGATCAAGGTTAGGAACAGAGAGACAGCAGAATATGGGCCAAACAGG
ATATCTGTGGTAAGCAGTTCCTGCCCCGGCTCAGGGCCAAGAACAGATGGTCCCCAGATGCGGTCCCGCC
CTCAGCAGTTTCTAGAGAACCATCAGATGTTTCCAGGGTGCCCCAAGGACCTGAAATGACCCTGTGCCTT
ATTTGAACTAACCAATCAGTTCGCTTCTCGCTTCTGTTCGCGCGCTTCTGCTCCCCGAGCTCAATAAAAG
AGCCCACAACCCCTCACTCGGCGCGCCAGTCCTCCGATAGACTGCGTCGCCCGGGTACCCGTATTCCCAA
TAAAGCCTCTTGCTGTTTGCATCCGAATCGTGGACTCGCTGATCCTTGGGAGGGTCTCCTCAGATTGATT
GACTGCCCACCTCGGGGGTCTTTCATTTGGAGGTTCCACCGAGATTTGGAGACCCCTGCCCAGGGACCAC
CGACCCCCCCGCCGGGAGGTAAGCTGGCCAGCGGTCGTTTCGTGTCTGTCTCTGTCTTTGTGCGTGTTTG
TGCCGGCATCTAATGTTTGCGCCTGCGTCTGTACTAGTTAGCTAACTAGCTCTGTATCTGGCGGACCCGT
GGTGGAACTGACGAGTTCTGAACACCCGGCCGCAACCCTGGGAGACGTCCCAGGGACTTTGGGGGCCGTT
TTTGTGGCCCGACCTGAGGAAGGGAGTCGATGTGGAATCCGACCCCGTCAGGATATGTGGTTCTGGTAGG
AGACGAGAACCTAAAACAGTTCCCGCCTCCGTCTGAATTTTTGCTTTCGGTTTGGAACCGAAGCCGCGCG
TCTTGTCTGCTGCAGCGCTGCAGCATCGTTCTGTGTTGTCTCTGTCTGACTGTGTTTCTGTATTTGTCTG
AAAATTAGGGCCAGACTGTTACCACTCCCTTAAGTTTGACCTTAGGTCACTGGAAAGATGTCGAGCGGAT
CGCTCACAACCAGTCGGTAGATGTCAAGAAGAGACGTTGGGTTACCTTCTGCTCTGCAGAATGGCCAACC
TTTAACGTCGGATGGCCGCGAGACGGCACCTTTAACCGAGACCTCATCACCCAGGTTAAGATCAAGGTCT
TTTCACCTGGCCCGCATGGACACCCAGACCAGGTCCCCTACATCGTGACCTGGGAAGCCTTGGCTTTTGA
CCCCCCTCCCTGGGTCAAGCCCTTTGTACACCCTAAGCCTCCGCCTCCTCTTCCTCCATCCGCCCCGTCT
CTCCCCCTTGAACCTCCTCGTTCGACCCCGCCTCGATCCTCCCTTTATCCAGCCCTCACTCCTTCTCTAG
GCGCCGGAATTAGATCCATGGAGCAGCCACAGGAGGAAGCCCCTGAGGTCCGGGAAGAGGAGGAGAAAGA
GGAAGTGGCAGAGGCAGAAGGAGCCCCAGAGCTCAATGGGGGACCACAGCATGCACTTCCTTCCAGCAGC
TACACAGACCTCTCCCGGAGCTCCTCGCCACCCTCACTGCTGGACCAACTGCAGATGGGCTGTGACGGGG
CCTCATGCGGCAGCCTCAACATGGAGTGCCGGGTGTGCGGGGACAAGGCATCGGGCTTCCACTACGGTGT
TCATGCATGTGAGGGGTGCAAGGGCTTCTTCCGTCGTACGATCCGCATGAAGCTGGAGTACGAGAAGTGT
GAGCGCAGCTGCAAGATTCAGAAGAAGAACCGCAACAAGTGCCAGTACTGCCGCTTCCAGAAGTGCCTGG
CACTGGGCATGTCACACAACGCTATCCGTTTTGGTAAGATGCCGGAGGCTGAGAAGAGGAAGCTGGTGGC
AGGGCTGACTGCAAACGAGGGGAGCCAGTACAACCCACAGGTGGCCGACCTGAAGGCCTTCTCCAAGCAC
ATCTACAATGCCTACCTGAAAAACTTCAACATGACCAAAAAGAAGGCCCGCAGCATCCTCACCGGCAAAG
CCAGCCACACGGCGCCCTTTGTGATCCACGACATCGAGACATTGTGGCAGGCAGAGAAGGGGCTGGTGTG
GAAGCAGTTGGTGAATGGCCTGCCTCCCTACAAGGAGATCAGCGTGCACGTCTTCTACCGCTGCCAGTGC
ACCACAGTGGAGACCGTGCGGGAGCTCACTGAGTTCGCCAAGAGCATCCCCAGCTTCAGCAGCCTCTTCC
TCAACGACCAGGTTACCCTTCTCAAGTATGGCGTGCACGAGGCCATCTTCGCCATGCTGGCCTCTATCGT
CAACAAGGACGGGCTGCTGGTAGCCAACGGCAGTGGCTTTGTCACCCGTGAGTTCCTGCGCAGCCTCCGC
AAACCCTTCAGTGATATCATTGAGCCTAAGTTTGAATTTGCTGTCAAGTTCAACGCCCTGGAACTTGATG
ACAGTGACCTGGCCCTATTCATTGCGGCCATCATTCTGTGTGGAGACCGGCCAGGCCTCATGAACGTTCC
ACGGGTGGAGGCTATCCAGGACACCATCCTGCGTGCCCTCGAATTCCACCTGCAGGCCAACCACCCTGAT
GCCCAGTACCTCTTCCCCAAGCTGCTGCAGAAGATGGCTGACCTGCGGCAACTGGTCACCGAGCACGCCC
AGATGATGCAGCGGATCAAGAAGACCGAAACCGAGACCTCGCTGCACCCTCTGCTCCAGGAGATCTACAA
GGACATGTACTAACTCGAGGTTAACGAATTCTACCGGGTAGGGGAGGCGCTTTTCCCAAGGCAGTCTGGA
GCATGCGCTTTAGCAGCCCCGCTGGGCACTTGGCGCTACACAAGTGGCCTCTGGCCTCGCACACATTCCA
CATCCACCGGTAGGCGCCAACCGGCTCCGTTCTTTGGTGGCCCCTTCGCGCCACCTTCTACTCCTCCCCT
AGTCAGGAAGTTCCCCCCCGCCCCGCAGCTCGCGTCGTGCAGGACGTGACAAATGGAAGTAGCACGTCTC
ACTAGTCTCGTGCAGATGGACAGCACCGCTGAGCAATGGAAGCGGGTAGGCCTTTGGGGCAGCGGCCAAT
AGCAGCTTTGCTCCTTCGCTTTCTGGGCTCAGAGGCTGGGAAGGGGTGGGTCCGGGGGCGGGCTCAGGGG
CGGGCTCAGGGGCGGGGCGGGCGCCCGAAGGTCCTCCGGAGGCCCGGCATTCTGCACGCTTCAAAAGCGC
ACGTCTGCCGCGCTGTTCTCCTCTTCCTCATCTCCGGGCCTTTCGACCTGCAGCCCAAGCTTACCATGGC
CAAGCCTTTGTCTCAAGAAGAATCCACCCTCATTGAAAGAGCAACGGCTACAATCAACAGCATCCCCATC
TCTGAAGACTACAGCGTCGCCAGCGCAGCTCTCTCTAGCGACGGCCGCATCTTCACTGGTGTCAATGTAT
ATCATTTTACTGGGGGACCTTGTGCAGAACTCGTGGTGCTGGGCACTGCTGCTGCTGCGGCAGCTGGCAA
CCTGACTTGTATCGTCGCGATCGGAAATGAGAACAGGGGCATCTTGAGCCCCTGCGGACGGTGCCGACAG
GTGCTTCTCGATCTGCATCCTGGGATCAAAGCCATAGTGAAGGACAGTGATGGACAGCCGACGGCAGTTG
GGATTCGTGAATTGCTGCCCTCTGGTTATGTGTGGGAGGGCTAATCGATAAAATAAAAGATTTTATTTAG
TCTCCAGAAAAAGGGGGGAATGAAAGACCCCACCTGTAGGTTTGGCAAGCTAGAGAACCATCAGATGTTT
CCAGGGTGCCCCAAGGACCTGAAATGACCCTGTGCCTTATTTGAACTAACCAATCAGTTCGCTTCTCGCT
TCTGTTCGCGCGCTTCTGCTCCCCGAGCTCAATAAAAGAGCCCACAACCCCTCACTCGGCGCGCCAGTCC
TCCGATAGACTGCGTCGCCCGGGTACCCGTGTATCCAATAAACCCTCTTGCAGTTGCATCCGACTTGTGG
TCTCGCTGTTCCTTGGGAGGGTCTCCTCTGAGTGATTGACTACCCGTCAGCGGGGGTCTTTCATGGGTAA
CAGTTTCTTGAAGTTGGAGAACAACATTCTGAGGGTAGGAGTCGAATATTAAGTAATCCTGACTCAATTA
GCCACTGTTTTGAATCCACATACTCCAATACTCCTGAAATAGTTCATTATGGACAGCGCAGAAAGAGCTG
GGGAGAATTGTGAAATTGTTATCCGCTCACAATTCCACACAACATACGAGCCGGAAGCATAAAGTGTAAA
GCCTGGGGTGCCTAATGAGTGAGCTAACTCACATTAATTGCGTTGCGCTCACTGCCCGCTTTCCAGTCGG
GAAACCTGTCGTGCCAGCTGCATTAATGAATCGGCCAACGCGCGGGGAGAGGCGGTTTGCGTATTGGGCG
CTCTTCCGCTTCCTCGCTCACTGACTCGCTGCGCTCGGTCGTTCGGCTGCGGCGAGCGGTATCAGCTCAC
TCAAAGGCGGTAATACGGTTATCCACAGAATCAGGGGATAACGCAGGAAAGAACATGTGAGCAAAAGGCC
AGCAAAAGGCCAGGAACCGTAAAAAGGCCGCGTTGCTGGCGTTTTTCCATAGGCTCCGCCCCCCTGACGA
GCATCACAAAAATCGACGCTCAAGTCAGAGGTGGCGAAACCCGACAGGACTATAAAGATACCAGGCGTTT
CCCCCTGGAAGCTCCCTCGTGCGCTCTCCTGTTCCGACCCTGCCGCTTACCGGATACCTGTCCGCCTTTC
TCCCTTCGGGAAGCGTGGCGCTTTCTCATAGCTCACGCTGTAGGTATCTCAGTTCGGTGTAGGTCGTTCG
CTCCAAGCTGGGCTGTGTGCACGAACCCCCCGTTCAGCCCGACCGCTGCGCCTTATCCGGTAACTATCGT
CTTGAGTCCAACCCGGTAAGACACGACTTATCGCCACTGGCAGCAGCCACTGGTAACAGGATTAGCAGAG
CGAGGTATGTAGGCGGTGCTACAGAGTTCTTGAAGTGGTGGCCTAACTACGGCTACACTAGAAGAACAGT
ATTTGGTATCTGCGCTCTGCTGAAGCCAGTTACCTTCGGAAAAAGAGTTGGTAGCTCTTGATCCGGCAAA
CAAACCACCGCTGGTAGCGGTGGTTTTTTTGTTTGCAAGCAGCAGATTACGCGCAGAAAAAAAGGATCTC
AAGAAGATCCTTTGATCTTTTCTACGGGGTCTGACGCTCAGTGGAACGAAAACTCACGTTAAGGGATTTT
GGTCATGAGATTATCAAAAAGGATCTTCACCTAGATCCTTTTAAATTAAAAATGAAGTTTTAAATCAATC
TAAAGTATATATGAGTAAACTTGGTCTGACAGTTACCAATGCTTAATCAGTGAGGCACCTATCTCAGCGA
TCTGTCTATTTCGTTCATCCATAGTTGCCTGACTCCCCGTCGTGTAGATAACTACGATACGGGAGGGCTT
ACCATCTGGCCCCAGTGCTGCAATGATACCGCGAGACCCACGCTCACCGGCTCCAGATTTATCAGCAATA
AACCAGCCAGCCGGAAGGGCCGAGCGCAGAAGTGGTCCTGCAACTTTATCCGCCTCCATCCAGTCTATTA
ATTGTTGCCGGGAAGCTAGAGTAAGTAGTTCGCCAGTTAATAGTTTGCGCAACGTTGTTGCCATTGCTAC
AGGCATCGTGGTGTCACGCTCGTCGTTTGGTATGGCTTCATTCAGCTCCGGTTCCCAACGATCAAGGCGA
GTTACATGATCCCCCATGTTGTGCAAAAAAGCGGTTAGCTCCTTCGGTCCTCCGATCGTTGTCAGAAGTA
AGTTGGCCGCAGTGTTATCACTCATGGTTATGGCAGCACTGCATAATTCTCTTACTGTCATGCCATCCGT
AAGATGCTTTTCTGTGACTGGTGAGTACTCAACCAAGTCATTCTGAGAATAGTGTATGCGGCGACCGAGT
TGCTCTTGCCCGGCGTCAATACGGGATAATACCGCGCCACATAGCAGAACTTTAAAAGTGCTCATCATTG
GAAAACGTTCTTCGGGGCGAAAACTCTCAAGGATCTTACCGCTGTTGAGATCCAGTTCGATGTAACCCAC
TCGTGCACCCAACTGATCTTCAGCATCTTTTACTTTCACCAGCGTTTCTGGGTGAGCAAAAACAGGAAGG
CAAAATGCCGCAAAAAAGGGAATAAGGGCGACACGGAAATGTTGAATACTCATACTCTTCCTTTTTCAAT
ATTATTGAAGCATTTATCAGGGTTATTGTCTCATGAGCGGATACATATTTGAATGTATTTAGAAAAATAA
ACAAATAGGGGTTCCGCGCACATTTCCCCGAAAAGTGCCACCTGACGTCTAAGAAACCATTATTATCATG
ACATTAACCTATAAAAATAGGCGTATCACGAGGCCCTTTCGTCTCGCGCGTTTCGGTGATGACGGTGAAA
ACCTCTGACACATGCAGCTCCCGGAGACGGTCACAGCTTGTCTGTAAGCGGATGCCGGGAGCAGACAAGC
CCGTCAGGGCGCGTCAGCGGGTGTTGGCGGGTGTCGGGGCTGGCTTAACTATGCGGCATCAGAGCAGATT
GTACTGAGAGTGCACCATATGCGGTGTGAAATACCGCACAGATGCGTAAGGAGAAAATACCGCATCAGGC
GCCATTCGCCATTCAGGCTGCGCAACTGTTGGGAAGGGCGATCGGTGCGGGCCTCTTCGCTATTACGCCA
GCTGGCGAAAGGGGGATGTGCTGCAAGGCGATTAAGTTGGGTAACGCCAGGGTTTTCCCAGTCACGACGT
TGTAAAACGACGGCGCAAGGAATGGTGCATGCAAGGAGATGGCGCCCAACAGTCCCCCGGCCACGGGGCC
TGCCACCATACCCACGCCGAAACAAGCGCTCATGAGCCCGAAGTGGCGAGCCCGATCTTCCCCATCGGTG
ATGTCGGCGATATAGGCGCCAGCAACCGCACCTGTGGCGCCGGTGATGCCGGCCACGATGCGTCCGGCGT
AGAGGCGATTAGTCCAATTTGTTAAAGACAGGATATCAGTGGTCCAGGCTCTAGTTTTGACTCAACAATA
TCACCAGCTGAAGCCTATAGAGTACGAGCCATAGATAAAATAAAAGATTTTATTTAGTCTCCAGAAAAAG
GGGGG
