>Addgene plasmid #130728 | pMSCVbsd-PPARD-R147K | depositor partial sequence | sequence record 250239 | PPARD R147K
ATGGAGCAGCCACAGGAGGAAGCCCCTGAGGTCCGGGAAGAGGAGGAGAAAGAGGAAGTGGCAGAGGCAG
AAGGAGCCCCAGAGCTCAATGGGGGACCACAGCATGCACTTCCTTCCAGCAGCTACACAGACCTCTCCCG
GAGCTCCTCGCCACCCTCACTGCTGGACCAACTGCAGATGGGCTGTGACGGGGCCTCATGCGGCAGCCTC
AACATGGAGTGCCGGGTGTGCGGGGACAAGGCATCGGGCTTCCACTACGGTGTTCATGCATGTGAGGGGT
GCAAGGGCTTCTTCCGTCGTACGATCCGCATGAAGCTGGAGTACGAGAAGTGTGAGCGCAGCTGCAAGAT
TCAGAAGAAGAACCGCAACAAGTGCCAGTACTGCCGCTTCCAGAAGTGCCTGGCACTGGGCATGTCACAC
AACGCTATCCGTTTTGGTAAGATGCCGGAGGCTGAGAAGAGGAAGCTGGTGGCAGGGCTGACTGCAAACG
AGGGGAGCCAGTACAACCCACAGGTGGCCGACCTGAAGGCCTTCTCCAAGCACATCTACAATGCCTACCT
GAAAAACTTCAACATGACCAAAAAGAAGGCCCGCAGCATCCTCACCGGCAAAGCCAGCCACACGGCGCCC
TTTGTGATCCACGACATCGAGACATTGTGGCAGGCAGAGAAGGGGCTGGTGTGGAAGCAGTTGGTGAATG
GCCTGCCTCCCTACAAGGAGATCAGCGTGCACGTCTTCTACCGCTGCCAGTGCACCACAGTGGAGACCGT
GCGGGAGCTCACTGAGTTCGCCAAGAGCATCCCCAGCTTCAGCAGCCTCTTCCTCAACGACCAGGTTACC
CTTCTCAAGTATGGCGTGCACGAGGCCATCTTCGCCATGCTGGCCTCTATCGTCAACAAGGACGGGCTGC
TGGTAGCCAACGGCAGTGGCTTTGTCACCCGTGAGTTCCTGCGCAGCCTCCGCAAACCCTTCAGTGATAT
CATTGAGCCTAAGTTTGAATTTGCTGTCAAGTTCAACGCCCTGGAACTTGATGACAGTGACCTGGCCCTA
TTCATTGCGGCCATCATTCTGTGTGGAGACCGGCCAGGCCTCATGAACGTTCCACGGGTGGAGGCTATCC
AGGACACCATCCTGCGTGCCCTCGAATTCCACCTGCAGGCCAACCACCCTGATGCCCAGTACCTCTTCCC
CAAGCTGCTGCAGAAGATGGCTGACCTGCGGCAACTGGTCACCGAGCACGCCCAGATGATGCAGCGGATC
AAGAAGACCGAAACCGAGACCTCGCTGCACCCTCTGCTCCAGGAGATCTACAAGGACATGTACTAA
